Addgene plasmid #35024: EGFP-Tpr
Depositing lab: Larry Gerace. Publication: Tpr is localized within the nuclear basket of the pore complex and has a role in nuclear protein export. Frosst P, Guan T, Subauste C, Hahn K, Gerace L. J Cell Biol. 2002 Feb 18;156(4):617-30. Epub 2002 Feb 11. 10.1083/jcb.200106046 PubMed 11839768.
Backbone
  Vector backbone: pEGFP-N1
  Backbone manufacturer: Clontech
  Backbone size w/o insert (bp): 4700
  Vector type: Mammalian Expression
  Selectable markers: Neomycin (select with G418)
Growth in bacteria
  Bacterial resistance: Kanamycin, 50 μg/mL
  Growth temperature: 30°C
  Growth strain: Stbl2
  Copy number: Unknown
Gene/Insert
  Gene/Insert name: Tpr
  Species: H. sapiens (human)
  Insert size (bp): 7000
  Entrez Gene: TPR (a.k.a. MRT79)
  Promoter: CMV
  Tag / fusion protein: EGFP (C terminal on backbone)
  Cloning method: Restriction Enzyme; 5′ cloning site XhoI (destroyed during cloning); 3′ cloning site KpnI (not destroyed)
  Sequencing primers: 5′ CMV-F; 3′ EGFP-N
Terms and licenses: Academic/Nonprofit Terms; Industry Terms: Not Available to Industry
Depositor comments: Tpr MUST be grown in STBL2 cells (Gibco/Invitrogen). Refer to manufacturer protocol that comes with the cells, grow everything at 30 degrees. Tpr seems to be recombinogenic, and STBL2 cells help with that.
How to cite: EGFP-Tpr was a gift from Larry Gerace (Addgene plasmid # 35024 ; http://n2t.net/addgene:35024 ; RRID:Addgene_35024)
