[The description below was written by a language model from this plasmid's Addgene catalogue record and pLannotate feature annotations shown in this document.]
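Description:
EGFP-Tpr is a mammalian expression plasmid built on the Clontech pEGFP-N1 backbone that expresses human TPR (translocated promoter region protein), a large component of the nuclear pore complex, as a fusion to EGFP. Despite the order of the name, the catalogue entry and the feature table agree that EGFP lies downstream of the insert. The roughly 7 kb TPR coding sequence sits between remnants of the multiple cloning site, immediately followed by the EGFP open reading frame, so the fluorescent protein is attached to the C terminus of Tpr. Transcription is driven by the human cytomegalovirus immediate early enhancer and promoter and terminated by the SV40 polyadenylation signal. The short large T antigen fragment annotated just after EGFP, and the ble fragment after the resistance gene, are most likely incidental matches within backbone sequence rather than functional elements.

The plasmid replicates in E. coli from a high-copy ColE1/pUC-type origin and also carries an f1 origin for single-stranded DNA production. A single NeoR/KanR (Tn5 aminoglycoside phosphotransferase) gene serves both hosts. A bacterial bla-type promoter drives it for kanamycin selection, and the SV40 enhancer/early promoter with an HSV TK polyadenylation signal drives it for G418 selection of stably transfected mammalian cells. The depositor notes that the Tpr insert appears recombinogenic, so a recombination-deficient stabilising strain is required for propagation. The sequenced construct totals about 11.8 kb. The associated publication concerns Tpr localisation within the nuclear basket of the pore complex and its role in nuclear protein export, so the construct is suited to live or fixed-cell imaging of Tpr and to overexpression studies of nucleocytoplasmic transport.
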