Features (pLannotate 1.2.2; 16 found; start..end, strand, type, name):
      1..304     +  enhancer       CMV enhancer: human cytomegalovirus immediate early enhancer
    305..508     +  promoter       CMV promoter: human cytomegalovirus (CMV) immediate early promoter
    531..557     +  misc_feature   MCS (fragment): multiple cloning site
    562..7608    +  CDS            TPR: TPR_HUMAN - Experimental evidence at protein level: Swiss-Prot protein existence level 1. Component of the nuclear pore complex (NPC), a complex required for the trafficking across the nuclear envelope. Functions as a scaffolding element in the nuclear phase of the NPC essential for normal nucleocytoplasmic transport of proteins and mRNAs, plays a role in the establishment of nuclear-peripheral chromatin compartmentalization in interphase, and in the mitotic spindle checkpoint signaling during mitosis. Involved in the quality control and retention of unspliced mRNAs in the nucleus; in associat
   7610..7637    +  misc_feature   MCS (fragment): multiple cloning site
   7645..8364    +  CDS            EGFP: the original enhanced GFP (Yang et al., 1996) mammalian codon-optimized
   8381..8464    +  CDS            large T antigen (fragment): large T antigen from SV40 (simian virus 40)
   8487..8608    +  polyA_signal   SV40 poly(A) signal: SV40 polyadenylation signal
   8642..9070    -  rep_origin     f1 ori (sequence partly withheld): f1 bacteriophage origin of replication; arrow indicates direction of (+) strand synthesis
   9097..9201    +  promoter       AmpR promoter: bla
   9203..9560    +  promoter       SV40 promoter: SV40 enhancer and early promoter
   9595..10389   +  CDS            NeoR/KanR: aminoglycoside phosphotransferase from Tn5; aph(3')-II (or nptII); confers resistance to neomycin, kanamycin, and G418 (Geneticin®)
  10410..10562   +  CDS            ble (fragment): BLE_KLEPN - Experimental evidence at protein level: Swiss-Prot protein existence level 1. Binding protein with a strong affinity to the bleomycin family of antibiotics. Binds to CL990; an antimitotic-antibiotic compound. From Klebsiella pneumoniae.
  10621..10668   +  polyA_signal   HSV TK poly(A) signal: herpes simplex virus thymidine kinase polyadenylation signal (Cole and Stacy, 1985)
  10997..11585   +  rep_origin     ori: high-copy-number ColE1/pMB1/pBR322/pUC origin of replication
  11700..11759   +  enhancer       CMV enhancer (fragment): human cytomegalovirus immediate early enhancer
>Addgene plasmid #35024 | EGFP-Tpr | addgene full sequence | sequence record 392225 | Addgene NGS Result
CGTTACATAACTTACGGTAAATGGCCCGCCTGGCTGACCGCCCAACGACCCCCGCCCATTGACGTCAATA
ATGACGTATGTTCCCATAGTAACGCCAATAGGGACTTTCCATTGACGTCAATGGGTGGAGTATTTACGGT
AAACTGCCCACTTGGCAGTACATCAAGTGTATCATATGCCAAGTACGCCCCCTATTGACGTCAATGACGG
TAAATGGCCCGCCTGGCATTATGCCCAGTACATGACCTTATGGGACTTTCCTACTTGGCAGTACATCTAC
GTATTAGTCATCGCTATTACCATGGTGATGCGGTTTTGGCAGTACATCAATGGGCGTGGATAGCGGTTTG
ACTCACGGGGATTTCCAAGTCTCCACCCCATTGACGTCAATGGGAGTTTGTTTTGGCACCAAAATCAACG
GGACTTTCCAAAATGTCGTAACAACTCCGCCCCATTGACGCAAATGGGCGGTAGGCGTGTACGGTGGGAG
GTCTATATAAGCAGAGCTGGTTTAGTGAACCGTCAGATCCGCTAGCGCTACCGGACTCAGATCTCGACAC
CATGGCGGCGGTGTTGCAGCAAGTCCTGGAGCGCACGGAGCTGAACAAGCTGCCCAAGTCTGTCCAGAAC
AAACTTGAAAAGTTCCTTGCTGATCAGCAATCCGAGATCGATGGCCTGAAGGGGCGGCATGAGAAATTTA
AGGTGGAGAGCGAACAACAGTATTTTGAAATAGAAAAGAGGTTGTCCCACAGTCAGGAGAGACTTGTGAA
TGAAACCCGAGAGTGTCAAAGCTTGCGGCTTGAGCTAGAGAAACTCAACAATCAACTGAAGGCACTAACT
GAGAAAAACAAAGAACTTGAAATTGCTCAGGATCGCAATATTGCCATTCAGAGCCAATTTACAAGAACAA
AGGAAGAATTAGAAGCTGAGAAAAGAGACTTAATTAGAACCAATGAGAGACTATCTCAAGAACTTGAATA
CTTAACAGAGGATGTTAAACGTCTGAATGAAAAACTTAAAGAAAGCAATACAACAAAGGGTGAACTTCAG
TTAAAATTGGATGAACTTCAAGCTTCTGATGTTTCTGTTAAGTATCGAGAAAAACGCTTGGAGCAAGAAA
AGGAATTGCTACATAGTCAGAATACATGGCTGAATACAGAGTTGAAAACCAAAACTGATGAACTTCTGGC
TCTTGGAAGAGAAAAAGGGAATGAGATTCTAGAGCTTAAATGTAATCTTGAAAATAAAAAAGAAGAGGTT
TCTAGACTGGAAGAACAAATGAATGGCTTAAAAACATCAAATGAACATCTTCAAAAGCATGTGGAGGATC
TGTTGACCAAATTAAAAGAGGCCAAGGAACAACAGGCCAGTATGGAAGAGAAATTCCACAATGAATTAAA
TGCCCACATAAAACTTTCTAATTTGTACAAGAGTGCCGCTGATGACTCAGAAGCAAAGAGCAATGAACTA
ACCCGGGCAGTAGAGGAACTACACAAACTTTTGAAAGAAGCTGGTGAAGCCAACAAAGCAATACAAGATC
ATCTTCTAGAGGTGGAGCAATCCAAAGATCAAATGGAAAAAGAAATGCTTGAGAAAATAGGGAGATTGGA
GAAGGAATTAGAGAATGCAAATGACCTTCTTTCTGCCACAAAACGTAAAGGAGCCATATTGTCTGAAGAA
GAGCTTGCCGCCATGTCTCCTACTGCAGCAGCTGTAGCTAAGATAGTGAAACCTGGGATGAAACTAACTG
AGCTCTATAATGCTTATGTGGAAACTCAGGATCAGTTGCTTTTGGAGAAACTAGAGAACAAAAGAATTAA
TAAGTACCTAGATGAAATAGTGAAAGAAGTGGAAGCCAAAGCACCAATTTTGAAACGCCAGCGTGAGGAA
TATGAACGTGCACAGAAAGCTGTAGCAAGTTTATCTGTTAAGCTTGAACAAGCTATGAAGGAGATTCAGC
GATTGCAGGAGGACACTGATAAAGCCAACAAGCAATCATCTGTACTTGAGAGAGATAATCGAAGAATGGA
AATACAAGTAAAAGATCTTTCACAACAGATTAGAGTGCTTTTGATGGAACTTGAAGAAGCAAGGGGTAAC
CACGTAATTCGTGATGAGGAAGTAAGCTCTGCTGATATAAGTAGTTCATCTGAGGTAATATCACAGCATC
TAGTATCTTACAGAAATATTGAAGAGCTTCAACAACAAAATCAACGTCTCTTAGTGGCCCTTAGAGAGCT
TGGGGAAACCAGAGAAAGAGAAGAACAAGAAACAACTTCATCCAAAATCACTGAGCTTCAGCTCAAACTT
GAGAGTGCCCTTACTGAACTAGAACAACTCCGCAAATCACGACAGCATCAAATGCAGCTTGTTGATTCCA
TAGTTCGTCAGCGTGATATGTACCGTATTTTATTGTCACAAACAACAGGAGTTGCCATTCCATTACATGC
TTCAAGCTTAGATGATGTTTCTCTTGCATCAACTCCAAAACGTCCAAGTACATCACAGACTGTTTCCACT
CCTGCTCCAGTACCTGTTATTGAATCAACAGAGGCTATAGAGGCTAAGGCTGCCCTTAAACAGTTGCAGG
AAATTTTTGAGAACTACAAAAAAGAAAAAGCAGAAAATGAAAAAATACAAAATGAGCAGCTTGAGAAACT
TCAAGAACAAGTTACAGATTTGCGATCACAAAATACCAAAATTTCTACCCAGCTAGATTTTGCTTCTAAA
CGTTATGAAATGCTGCAAGATAATGTTGAAGGATATCGTCGAGAAATAACATCACTTCATGAGAGAAATC
AGAAACTCACTGCCACAACTCAAAAGCAAGAACAGATTATCAATACGATGACTCAAGATTTGAGAGGAGC
AAATGAGAAGCTAGCTGTCGCAGAAGTAAGAGCAGAAAATTTGAAGAAGGAAAAGGAAATGCTTAAATTG
TCTGAAGTTCGTCTTTCTCAGCAAAGAGAGTCTTTGTTAGCTGAACAAAGGGGGCAAAACTTACTGCTAA
CTAATCTGCAAACAATTCAGGGAATACTGGAGCGATCTGAAACAGAAACCAAACAAAGGCTTAGTAGCCA
GATAGAAAAACTGGAACATGAGATCTCTCATCTAAAGAAGAAGTTGGAAAATGAGGTGGAACAAAGGCAT
ACACTTACTAGAAATCTAGATGTTCAACTTTTAGATACAAAGAGACAACTGGATACAGAGACAAATCTTC
ATCTTAACACAAAAGAACTATTAAAAAATGCTCAAAAAGAAATTGCCACATTGAAACAGCACCTCAGTAA
TATGGAAGTCCAAGTTGCTTCTCAGTCTTCACAGAGAACTGGTAAAGGTCAGCCTAGCAACAAAGAAGAT
GTGGATGATCTTGTGAGTCAGCTAAGACAGACAGAAGAGCAGGTGAATGACTTAAAGGAGAGACTCAAAA
CAAGTACGAGCAATGTGGAACAATATCAAGCAATGGTTACTAGTTTAGAAGAATCCCTGAACAAGGAAAA
ACAGGTGACAGAAGAAGTGCGTAAGAATATTGAAGTTCGTTTAAAAGAGTCAGCTGAATTTCAGACACAG
TTGGAAAAGAAGTTGATGGAAGTAGAGAAGGAAAAACAAGAACTTCAGGATGATAAAAGAAGAGCCATAG
AGAGCATGGAACAACAGTTATCTGAATTGAAGAAAACACTTTCTAGTGTTCAGAATGAAGTACAAGAAGC
TCTTCAGAGAGCAAGCACAGCTTTAAGTAATGAGCAGCAAGCCAGACGTGACTGTCAGGAACAAGCTAAA
ATAGCTGTGGAAGCTCAGAATAAGTATGAGAGAGAATTGATGCTGCATGCTGCTGATGTTGAAGCTCTAC
AAGCTGCGAAGGAGCAGGTTTCAAAAATGGCATCAGTCCGTCAGCATTTGGAAGAAACAACACAGAAAGC
AGAATCACAGTTGTTGGAGTGTAAAGCATCTTGGGAGGAAAGAGAGAGAATGTTAAAGGATGAAGTTTCC
AAATGTGTATGTCGCTGTGAAGATCTGGAGAAACAAAACAGATTACTTCATGATCAGATCGAAAAATTAA
GTGACAAGGTCGTTGCCTCTGTGAAGGAAGGTGTACAAGGTCCACTGAATGTATCTCTCAGTGAAGAAGG
AAAATCTCAAGAACAAATTTTGGAAATTCTCAGATTTATACGACGAGAAAAAGAAATTGCTGAAACTAGG
TTTGAGGTGGCTCAGGTTGAGAGTCTGCGTTATCGACAAAGGGTTGAACTTTTAGAAAGAGAGCTGCAGG
AACTGCAAGATAGTCTAAATGCTGAAAGGGAGAAAGTCCAGGTAACTGCAAAAACAATGGCTCAGCATGA
AGAACTGATGAAGAAAACTGAAACAATGAATGTAGTTATGGAGACCAATAAAATGCTAAGAGAAGAGAAG
GAGAGACTAGAACAGGATCTACAGCAAATGCAAGCAAAGGTGAGGAAACTGGAGTTAGATATTTTACCCT
TACAAGAAGCAAATGCTGAGCTGAGTGAGAAAAGCGGTATGTTGCAGGCAGAGAAGAAGCTCTTAGAAGA
GGATGTCAAACGTTGGAAAGCACGTAACCAGCATCTAGTAAGTCAACAGAAAGATCCAGATACAGAAGAA
TATCGGAAGCTCCTTTCTGAAAAGGAAGTTCATACTAAGCGTATTCAACAATTGACAGAAGAAATTGGTA
GACTTAAAGCTGAAATTGCAAGATCAAATGCATCTTTGACTAACAACCAGAACTTAATTCAGAGTCTGAA
GGAAGATCTAAATAAAGTAAGAACTGAAAAGGAAACCATCCAGAAGGACTTAGATGCCAAAATAATTGAT
ATCCAAGAAAAAGTCAAAACTATTACTCAAGTTAAGAAAATTGGACGTAGGTACAAGACTCAATATGAAG
AACTTAAAGCACAACAGGATAAGGTTATGGAGACATCGGCTCAGTCCTCTGGAGACCATCAGGAGCAGCA
TGTTTCAGTCCAGGAAATGCAGGAACTCAAAGAAACGCTCAACCAAGCTGAAACAAAATCAAAATCACTT
GAAAGTCAAGTAGAGAATCTGCAGAAGACATTATCTGAAAAAGAGACAGAAGCAAGAAATCTCCAGGAAC
AGACTGTGCAACTTCAGTCTGAACTTTCACGACTTCGTCAGGATCTTCAAGATAGAACCACACAGGAGGA
GCAGCTCCGACAACAGATAACTGAAAAGGAAGAAAAAACCAGAAAGGCTATTGTAGCAGCAAAGTCAAAA
ATTGCACACTTAGCTGGTGTAAAAGATCAGCTAACTAAAGAAAATGAGGAGCTTAAACAAAGGAATGGAG
CCTTAGATCAGCAGAAAGATGAATTGGATGTTCGCATTACTGCGCTAAAGTCCCAATATGAAGGTCGAAT
TAGTCGCTTGGAAAGAGAACTCAGGGAGCATCAAGAGAGACACCTTGAGCAGAGAGATGAGCCTCAAGAA
CCTTCTAATAAGGTCCCTGAACAGCAGAGACAGATCACATTGAAAACAACTCCAGCTTCTGGTGAAAGAG
GAATTGCCAGCACATCAGACCCACCAACAGCCAATATCAAGCCAACTCCTGTTGTGTCTACTCCAAGTAA
AGTGACAGCTGCAGCTATGGCTGGAAATAAGTCAACACCCAGGGCTAGTATCCGCCCAATGGTTACACCT
GCAACTGTTACAAATCCCACTACTACCCCAACAGCTACAGTGATGCCCACTACACAAGTGGAATCACAGG
AAGCTATGCAGTCAGAAGGGCCTGTGGAACATGTTCCAGTTTTTGGAAGCACAAGTGGATCCGTTCGTTC
TACTAGTCCTAATGTCCAGCCTTCTATCTCTCAACCTATTTTAACTGTTCAGCAACAAACACAGGCTACA
GCTTTTGTGCAACCCACTCAACAGAGTCATCCTCAGATTGAGCCTGCCAATCAAGAGTTATCTTCAAACA
TAGTAGAGGTTGTTCAGAGTTCACCAGTTGAGCGGCCTTCTACTTCCACAGCAGTATTTGGCACAGTTTC
GGCTACCCCCAGTTCTTCTTTGCCAAAGCGTACACGTGAAGAGGAAGAGGATAGCACCATAGAAGCATCA
GACCAAGTCTCTGATGATACAGTGGAAATGCCTCTTCCAAAGAAGTTGAAAAGTGTCACACCTGTAGGAA
CTGAGGAAGAAGTTATGGCAGAAGAAAGTACTGATGGAGAGGTAGAGACTCAGGTATACAACCAGGATTC
TCAAGATTCCATTGGAGAAGGAGTTACCCAGGGAGATTATACACCTATGGAAGACAGTGAAGAAACCTCT
CAGTCTCTACAAATAGATCTTGGGCCACTTCAATCAGATCAGCAGACGACAACTTCATCCCAGGATGGTC
AAGGCAAAGGAGATGATGTCATTGTAATTGACAGTGATGATGAAGAAGAGGATGAGGAAGATGATGATGA
TGATGAAGATGACACAGGGATGGGAGATGAGGGTGAAGATAGTAATGAAGGAACTGGTAGTGCCGATGGC
AATGATGGTTATGAAGCTGATGATGCTGAGGGTGGTGATGGGACTGATCCAGGTACAGAAACAGAAGAAA
GTATGGGTGGAGGTGAAGGTAATCACAGAGCTGCTGATTCTCAAAACAGTGGTGAAGGAAATACAGGTGC
TGCAGAATCTTCTTTTTCTCAGGAGGTTTCTAGAGAACAACAGCCATCATCAGCATCTGAAAGACAGGCC
CCTCGAGCACCTCAGTCACCGAGACGCCCACCACATCCACTTCCCCCAAGACTGACCATTCATGCCCCAC
CTCAGGAGTTGGGACCACCAGTTCAGAGAATTCAGATGACCCGAAGGCAGTCTGTAGGACGTGGCCTTCA
GTTGACTCCAGGAATAGGTGGCATGCAACAGCATTTTTTTGATGATGAAGACAGAACAGTTCCAAGTACT
CCAACTCTTGTGGTGCCACATCGTACTGATGGATTTGCTGAAGCAATTCATTCGCCGCAGGTTGCTGGTG
TCCCTAGATTCCGGTTTGGGCCACCTGAAGATATGCCACAAACAAGTTCTAGTCACTCTGATCTTGGCCA
GCTTGCTTCTCAAGGAGGTTTAGGAATGTATGAAACACCCCTGTTCCTAGCTCATGAAGAAGAGTCAGGT
GGCCGAAGTGTTCCCACTACTCCACTACAAGTAGCAGCCCCAGTGACTGTATTTACTGAGAGCACCACCT
CTGATGCTTCGGAACATGCCTCTCAATCTGTTCCAATGGTGACTACATCCACTGGCACTTTATCTACAAC
AAATGAAACAGCAACAGGTGATGATGGAGATGAAGTATTTGTGGAGGCAGAATCTGAAGGTATTAGTTCA
GAAGCAGGCCTAGAAATTGATAGCCAGCAGGAAGAAGAGCCGGTTCAAGCATCTGATGAGTCAGATCTCC
CCTCCACCAGCCAGGATCCTCCTTCTAGCTCATCTGTAGATACTAGTAGTAGTCAACCAAAGCCTTTCAG
ACGAGTAAGACTTCAGACAACATTGAGACAAGGTGTCCGTGGTCGTCAGTTTAACAGACAGAGAGGTGTG
AGCCATGCAATGGGAGGGAGAGGAGGAATAAACAGAGGAAATATTAATGCGGTACCGCGGGCCCGGGATC
CACCGGTCGCCACCATGGTGAGCAAGGGCGAGGAGCTGTTCACCGGGGTGGTGCCCATCCTGGTCGAGCT
GGACGGCGACGTAAACGGCCACAAGTTCAGCGTGTCCGGCGAGGGCGAGGGCGATGCCACCTACGGCAAG
CTGACCCTGAAGTTCATCTGCACCACCGGCAAGCTGCCCGTGCCCTGGCCCACCCTCGTGACCACCCTGA
CCTACGGCGTGCAGTGCTTCAGCCGCTACCCCGACCACATGAAGCAGCACGACTTCTTCAAGTCCGCCAT
GCCCGAAGGCTACGTCCAGGAGCGCACCATCTTCTTCAAGGACGACGGCAACTACAAGACCCGCGCCGAG
GTGAAGTTCGAGGGCGACACCCTGGTGAACCGCATCGAGCTGAAGGGCATCGACTTCAAGGAGGACGGCA
ACATCCTGGGGCACAAGCTGGAGTACAACTACAACAGCCACAACGTCTATATCATGGCCGACAAGCAGAA
GAACGGCATCAAGGTGAACTTCAAGATCCGCCACAACATCGAGGACGGCAGCGTGCAGCTCGCCGACCAC
TACCAGCAGAACACCCCCATCGGCGACGGCCCCGTGCTGCTGCCCGACAACCACTACCTGAGCACCCAGT
CCGCCCTGAGCAAAGACCCCAACGAGAAGCGCGATCACATGGTCCTGCTGGAGTTCGTGACCGCCGCCGG
GATCACTCTCGGCATGGACGAGCTGTACAAGTAAAGCGGCCGCGACTCTAGATCATAATCAGCCATACCA
CATTTGTAGAGGTTTTACTTGCTTTAAAAAACCTCCCACACCTCCCCCTGAACCTGAAACATAAAATGAA
TGCAATTGTTGTTGTTAACTTGTTTATTGCAGCTTATAATGGTTACAAATAAAGCAATAGCATCACAAAT
TTCACAAATAAAGCATTTTTTTCACTGCATTCTAGTTGTGGTTTGTCCAAACTCATCAATGTATCTTAAG
GCGTAAATTGTAAGCGTTAATATTTTGTTAAAATTCGCGTTAAATTTTTGTTAAATCAGCTCATTTTTTA
ACCAATAGGCCGAAATCGGCAAAATCCCTTATAAATCAAAAGAATAGACCGAGATAGGGT
[37 nt withheld, positions 8741-8777]
AAAGAACGTGGACTCCAACGTCAAAGG
[49 nt withheld, positions 8805-8853]
T
[91 nt withheld, positions 8855-8945]
G
[124 nt withheld, positions 8947-9070]
CAGGTGGCACTTTTCGGGGAAATGTGCGCGGAACCCCTATTTGTTTATTTTTCTAAATACATTCAAATAT
GTATCCGCTCATGAGACAATAACCCTGATAAATGCTTCAATAATATTGAAAAAGGAAGAGTCCTGAGGCG
GAAAGAACCAGCTGTGGAATGTGTGTCAGTTAGGGTGTGGAAAGTCCCCAGGCTCCCCAGCAGGCAGAAG
TATGCAAAGCATGCATCTCAATTAGTCAGCAACCAGGTGTGGAAAGTCCCCAGGCTCCCCAGCAGGCAGA
AGTATGCAAAGCATGCATCTCAATTAGTCAGCAACCATAGTCCCGCCCCTAACTCCGCCCATCCCGCCCC
TAACTCCGCCCAGTTCCGCCCATTCTCCGCCCCATGGCTGACTAATTTTTTTTATTTATGCAGAGGCCGA
GGCCGCCTCGGCCTCTGAGCTATTCCAGAAGTAGTGAGGAGGCTTTTTTGGAGGCCTAGGCTTTTGCAAA
GATCGATCAAGAGACAGGATGAGGATCGTTTCGCATGATTGAACAAGATGGATTGCACGCAGGTTCTCCG
GCCGCTTGGGTGGAGAGGCTATTCGGCTATGACTGGGCACAACAGACAATCGGCTGCTCTGATGCCGCCG
TGTTCCGGCTGTCAGCGCAGGGGCGCCCGGTTCTTTTTGTCAAGACCGACCTGTCCGGTGCCCTGAATGA
ACTGCAAGACGAGGCAGCGCGGCTATCGTGGCTGGCCACGACGGGCGTTCCTTGCGCAGCTGTGCTCGAC
GTTGTCACTGAAGCGGGAAGGGACTGGCTGCTATTGGGCGAAGTGCCGGGGCAGGATCTCCTGTCATCTC
ACCTTGCTCCTGCCGAGAAAGTATCCATCATGGCTGATGCAATGCGGCGGCTGCATACGCTTGATCCGGC
TACCTGCCCATTCGACCACCAAGCGAAACATCGCATCGAGCGAGCACGTACTCGGATGGAAGCCGGTCTT
GTCGATCAGGATGATCTGGACGAAGAGCATCAGGGGCTCGCGCCAGCCGAACTGTTCGCCAGGCTCAAGG
CGAGCATGCCCGACGGCGAGGATCTCGTCGTGACCCATGGCGATGCCTGCTTGCCGAATATCATGGTGGA
AAATGGCCGCTTTTCTGGATTCATCGACTGTGGCCGGCTGGGTGTGGCGGACCGCTATCAGGACATAGCG
TTGGCTACCCGTGATATTGCTGAAGAGCTTGGCGGCGAATGGGCTGACCGCTTCCTCGTGCTTTACGGTA
TCGCCGCTCCCGATTCGCAGCGCATCGCCTTCTATCGCCTTCTTGACGAGTTCTTCTGAGCGGGACTCTG
GGGTTCGAAATGACCGACCAAGCGACGCCCAACCTGCCATCACGAGATTTCGATTCCACCGCCGCCTTCT
ATGAAAGGTTGGGCTTCGGAATCGTTTTCCGGGACGCCGGCTGGATGATCCTCCAGCGCGGGGATCTCAT
GCTGGAGTTCTTCGCCCACCCTAGGGGGAGGCTAACTGAAACACGGAAGGAGACAATACCGGAAGGAACC
CGCGCTATGACGGCAATAAAAAGACAGAATAAAACGCACGGTGTTGGGTCGTTTGTTCATAAACGCGGGG
TTCGGTCCCAGGGCTGGCACTCTGTCGATACCCCACCGAGACCCCATTGGGGCCAATACGCCCGCGTTTC
TTCCTTTTCCCCACCCCACCCCCCAAGTTCGGGTGAAGGCCCAGGGCTCGCAGCCAACGTCGGGGCGGCA
GGCCCTGCCATAGCCTCAGGTTACTCATATATACTTTAGATTGATTTAAAACTTCATTTTTAATTTAAAA
GGATCTAGGTGAAGATCCTTTTTGATAATCTCATGACCAAAATCCCTTAACGTGAGTTTTCGTTCCACTG
AGCGTCAGACCCCGTAGAAAAGATCAAAGGATCTTCTTGAGATCCTTTTTTTCTGCGCGTAATCTGCTGC
TTGCAAACAAAAAAACCACCGCTACCAGCGGTGGTTTGTTTGCCGGATCAAGAGCTACCAACTCTTTTTC
CGAAGGTAACTGGCTTCAGCAGAGCGCAGATACCAAATACTGTTCTTCTAGTGTAGCCGTAGTTAGGCCA
CCACTTCAAGAACTCTGTAGCACCGCCTACATACCTCGCTCTGCTAATCCTGTTACCAGTGGCTGCTGCC
AGTGGCGATAAGTCGTGTCTTACCGGGTTGGACTCAAGACGATAGTTACCGGATAAGGCGCAGCGGTCGG
GCTGAACGGGGGGTTCGTGCACACAGCCCAGCTTGGAGCGAACGACCTACACCGAACTGAGATACCTACA
GCGTGAGCTATGAGAAAGCGCCACGCTTCCCGAAGGGAGAAAGGCGGACAGGTATCCGGTAAGCGGCAGG
GTCGGAACAGGAGAGCGCACGAGGGAGCTTCCAGGGGGAAACGCCTGGTATCTTTATAGTCCTGTCGGGT
TTCGCCACCTCTGACTTGAGCGTCGATTTTTGTGATGCTCGTCAGGGGGGCGGAGCCTATGGAAAAACGC
CAGCAACGCGGCCTTTTTACGGTTCCTGGCCTTTTGCTGGCCTTTTGCTCACATGTTCTTTCCTGCGTTA
TCCCCTGATTCTGTGGATAACCGTATTACCGCCATGCATTAGTTATTAATAGTAATCAATTACGGGGTCA
TTAGTTCATAGCCCATATATGGAGTTCCG
