>Addgene plasmid #35024 | EGFP-Tpr | addgene partial sequence | sequence record 43111 | EGFP-C 5'-CATGGTCCTGCTGGAGTTCGTG-3'
TAGAGGTTTTACTTGCTTTAAAAAACCTCCCACACCTCCCCCTGAACCTGAAACATAAAATGAATGCAAT
TGTTGTTGTTAACTTGTTTATTGCAGCTTATAATGGTTACAAATAAAGCAATAGCATCACAAATTTCACA
AATAAAGCATTTTTTTCACTGCATTCTAGTTGTGGTTTGTCCAAACTCATCAATGTATCTTAAGGCGTAA
ATTGTAAGCGTTAATATTTTGTTAAAATTCGCGTTAAATTTTTGTTAAATCAGCTCATTTTTTAACCAAT
AGGCCGAAATCGGCAAAATCCCTTATAAACCAAAAGAATAGACCGAGATAGGGTTGAGTGTTGTTCCAGT
T
