>Addgene plasmid #35024 | EGFP-Tpr | addgene partial sequence | sequence record 44450 | EGFP-N 5'-CGTCGCCGTCCAGCTCGACCAG-3'
ATCAGATGCTTGAACCGGCTCTTCTTCCTGCTGGCTATCAATTTCTAGGCCTGCTTCTGAACTAATACCT
TCAGATTCTGCCTCCACAAATACTTCATCTCCATCATCACCTGTTGCTGTTTCATTTGTTGTAGATAAAG
TGCCAGTGGATGTAGTCACCATTGGAACAGATTGAGAGGCATGTTCCGAAGCATCAGAGGTGGTGCTCTC
AGTAAATACAGTCACTGGGGCTGCTACTTGTAGTGGAGTAGTGGGAACACTTCGGCCACCTGACTCTTCT
TCATGAGCTAGGAACAGGGGTGTTTCATACATTCCTAAACCTCCTTGAGAAGCAAGCTGGCCAAGATCAG
AGTGACTAGAACTTGTTTGTGGCATATCTTCAGGTGGCCCAAACCGGAATCTAGGGACACCAGCAACCTG
CGGCGAATGAATTGCTTCAGCAAATCCATCAGTACGATGTGGCACCACAAGAGTTGGAGTACTTGGAACT
GTTCTGTCTTCATCATCAAAAAAATGCTGTTGCATGCCACCTATTCCTGGAGTC
